Addgene plasmid #176740: pZac2.1 gfaABC1D-BioID2-BioID2-HA
Purpose: Expresses the promiscuous small biotin ligase, BioID2, in astrocytes
Depositing lab: Baljit Khakh. Depositing organization: University of California, Los Angeles (UCLA). Publication: Astrocyte-neuron subproteomes and obsessive-compulsive disorder mechanisms. Soto JS, Jami-Alahmadi Y, Chacon J, Moye SL, Diaz-Castro B, Wohlschlegel JA, Khakh BS. Nature. 2023 Apr;616(7958):764-773. doi: 10.1038/s41586-023-05927-7. Epub 2023 Apr 12. PubMed 37046092.
Backbone
  Vector backbone: PZac2.1
  Backbone manufacturer: Khakh lab
  Backbone size w/o insert (bp): 5109
  Total vector size (bp): 6630
  Vector type: Bacterial Expression, AAV
Growth in bacteria
  Bacterial resistance: Ampicillin, 100 μg/mL
  Growth temperature: 37°C
  Growth strain: NEB Stable
  Copy number: Unknown
Gene/Insert
  Gene/Insert name: BioID2-BioID2-HA (alt name: BioID2-HA)
  Species: Aquifex aeolicus
  Insert size (bp): 1521
  Promoter: gfaABC1D
  Tag / fusion protein: HA (C terminal on insert)
  Cloning method: Ligation Independent Cloning
  Sequencing primers: 5′ taatacgactcactatagg; 3′ gtggtttgtccaaactcatc
Resource information
  A portion of this plasmid was derived from a plasmid made by: Kyle Roux and Scott Soderling labs
Terms and licenses: Academic/Nonprofit Terms; Industry Terms: Not Available to Industry
How to cite: pZac2.1 gfaABC1D-BioID2-BioID2-HA was a gift from Baljit Khakh (Addgene plasmid # 176740 ; http://n2t.net/addgene:176740 ; RRID:Addgene_176740)
