[The description below was written by a language model from this plasmid's Addgene catalogue record and pLannotate feature annotations shown in this document.]
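Description:
pZac2.1 gfaABC1D-BioID2-BioID2-HA is a 6,630 bp AAV transfer (cis) plasmid built on the pZac2.1 backbone and designed to express a proximity-labelling enzyme in astrocytes. It is propagated in E. coli through a high-copy ColE1/pUC-type origin and selected with ampicillin via the β-lactamase gene. An f1 phage origin and remnants of a lac cloning region (lacI and lacZα fragments, CAP site, lac promoter and operator) lie outside the viral cassette as backbone carry-over. Two AAV2 inverted terminal repeats, each annotated as a fragment, flank the expression unit and define the segment that is replicated and packaged into AAV particles when helper functions are supplied.

Between the ITRs, the catalogue lists the gfaABC1D promoter, a compact GFAP-derived astrocyte-selective promoter. It is not called out in the automated feature table, but the unannotated stretch between the left ITR and the chimeric β-globin/immunoglobulin intron is where it would be expected. The intron, which supports efficient transcript processing, is followed by a T7 promoter. Next comes another unannotated region that fits the listed 1,521 bp insert, described as BioID2-BioID2-HA. BioID2 is the small promiscuous biotin ligase derived from Aquifex aeolicus. The insert name and size suggest two BioID2 units in tandem, carrying a C-terminal HA epitope for detection. A WPRE and an SV40 polyadenylation signal downstream enhance transcript stability and 3′ end formation.

The enzyme biotinylates nearby proteins, which can then be captured and identified. With no targeting domain listed in the record, the construct fits use in mapping astrocyte proteomes after AAV delivery, as in the associated study of astrocyte and neuron subproteomes.
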