Features (pLannotate 1.2.2; 16 found; start..end, strand, type, name):
      2..94      +  CDS            lacI (fragment): lac repressor; lacI; The lac repressor binds to the lac operator to inhibit transcription in E. coli. This inhibition can be relieved by adding lactose or isopropyl-β-D-thiogalactopyranoside (IPTG).
    107..128     +  protein_bind   CAP binding site: CAP binding activates transcription in the presence of cAMP. E. coli catabolite activator protein
    143..173     +  promoter       lac promoter: promoter for the E. coli lac operon
    181..197     +  protein_bind   lac operator: The lac repressor binds to the lac operator to inhibit transcription in E. coli. This inhibition can be relieved by adding lactose or isopropyl-β-D-thiogalactopyranoside (IPTG). lac repressor encoded by lacI
    258..388     -  repeat_region  AAV2 ITR (fragment): inverted terminal repeat of adeno-associated virus serotype 2 inverted
   1239..1371    +  intron         chimeric intron: chimera between introns from human β-globin and immunoglobulin heavy chain genes
   1416..1434    +  promoter       T7 promoter: promoter for bacteriophage T7 RNA polymerase
   3003..3591    +  misc_feature   WPRE: woodchuck hepatitis virus posttranscriptional regulatory element
   3655..3776    -  polyA_signal   SV40 poly(A) signal: SV40 polyadenylation signal
   3799..3867    -  CDS            large T antigen (fragment): large T antigen from SV40 (simian virus 40)
   3938..4068    +  repeat_region  AAV2 ITR (fragment): inverted terminal repeat of adeno-associated virus serotype 2 inverted
   4082..4239    +  CDS            lacZα (fragment): LacZα fragment of β-galactosidase; lacZ fragment
   4244..4672    +  rep_origin     f1 ori (sequence partly withheld): f1 bacteriophage origin of replication; arrow indicates direction of (+) strand synthesis
   4725..4829    +  promoter       AmpR promoter: bla
   4830..5690    +  CDS            AmpR: β-lactamase; bla; confers resistance to ampicillin, carbenicillin, and related antibiotics
   5861..6449    +  rep_origin     ori: high-copy-number ColE1/pMB1/pBR322/pUC origin of replication
>Addgene plasmid #176740 | pZac2.1 gfaABC1D-BioID2-BioID2-HA | addgene full sequence | sequence record 348674 | Addgene NGS Result
AGCGCCCAATACGCAAACCGCCTCTCCCCGCGCGTTGGCCGATTCATTAATGCAGCTGGCACGACAGGTT
TCCCGACTGGAAAGCGGGCAGTGAGCGCAACGCAATTAATGTGAGTTAGCTCACTCATTAGGCACCCCAG
GCTTTACACTTTATGCTTCCGGCTCGTATGTTGTGTGGAATTGTGAGCGGATAACAATTTCACACAGGAA
ACAGCTATGACCATGATTACGCCAGATTTAATTAAGGCCTTAATTAGGCTGCGCGCTCGCTCGCTCACTG
AGGCCGCCCGGGCAAAGCCCGGGCGTCGGGCGACCTTTGGTCGCCCGGCCTCAGTGAGCGAGCGAGCGCG
CAGAGAGGGAGTGGCCAACTCCATCACTAGGGGTTCCTTGTAGTTAATGATTAACCCGCCATGCTACTTA
TCTACGTAGCCATGCTCTAGGAAGATCTAACATATCCTGGTGTGGAGTAGGGGACGCTGCTCTGACAGAG
GCTCGGGGGCCTGAGCTGGCTCTGTGAGCTGGGGAGGAGGCAGACAGCCAGGCCTTGTCTGCAAGCAGAC
CTGGCAGCATTGGGCTGGCCGCCCCCCAGGGCCTCCTCTTCATGCCCAGTGAATGACTCACCTTGGCACA
GACACAATGTTCGGGGTGGGCACAGTGCCTGCTTCCCGCCGCACCCCAGCCCCCCTCAAATGCCTTCCGA
GAAGCCCATTGAGCAGGGGGCTTGCATTGCACCCCAGCCTGACAGCCTGGCATCTTGGGATAAAAGCAGC
ACAGCCCCCTAGGGGCTGCCCTTGCTGTGTGGCGCCACCGGCGGTGGAGAACAAGGCTCTATTCAGCCTG
TGCCCAGGAAAGGGGATCAGGGGATGCCCAGGCATGGACAGTGGGTGGCAGGGGGGGAGAGGAGGGCTGT
CTGCTTCCCAGAAGTCCAAGGACACAAATGGGTGAGGGGAGAGCTCTCCCCATAGCTGGGCTGCGGCCCA
ACCCCACCCCCTCAGGCTATGCCAGGGGGTGTTGCCAGGGGCACCCGGGCATCGCCAGTCTAGCCCACTC
CTTCATAAAGCCCTCGCATCCCAGGAGCGAGCAGAGCCAGAGCAGGTTGGAGAGGAGACGCATCACCTCC
GCTGCTCGCAAGCTTTATTGCGGTAGTTTATCACAGTTAAATTGCTAACGCAGTCAGTGCTTCTGACACA
ACAGTCTCGAACTTAAGCTGCAGAAGTTGGTCGTGAGGCACTGGGCAGGTAAGTATCAAGGTTACAAGAC
AGGTTTAAGGAGACCAATAGAAACTGGGCTTGTCGAGACAGAGAAGACTCTTGCGTTTCTGATAGGCACC
TATTGGTCTTACTGACATCCACTTTGCCTTTCTCTCCACAGGTGTCCACTCCCAGTTCAATTACAGCTCT
TAAGGCTAGAGTACTTAATACGACTCACTATAGGCTAGCCTCGAGCTCGGATCCACCACCATGTTCAAAA
ATCTTATTTGGCTGAAGGAAGTTGATAGCACCCAGGAGCGGCTTAAGGAATGGAATGTCTCCTATGGCAC
TGCACTCGTCGCCGATAGACAGACCAAAGGTAGAGGCGGTCTCGGACGGAAGTGGTTGAGTCAGGAGGGC
GGTCTTTACTTCTCTTTCTTGTTGAATCCAAAAGAGTTTGAAAATTTGTTGCAACTTCCACTGGTCTTGG
GACTCTCCGTGAGCGAGGCACTCGAAGAGATTACAGAGATACCATTTAGTCTGAAGTGGCCCAACGACGT
TTATTTTCAGGAGAAAAAGGTTTCAGGGGTCCTTTGTGAGCTCAGTAAGGACAAGCTGATAGTGGGAATC
GGTATAAACGTGAATCAAAGAGAGATCCCTGAAGAGATCAAGGATCGGGCCACAACACTTTATGAAATCA
CTGGAAAGGATTGGGACAGAAAGGAGGTCTTGCTGAAGGTTCTCAAGCGAATTTCCGAAAATCTCAAGAA
ATTTAAGGAAAAATCCTTTAAAGAGTTCAAAGGAAAAATTGAGTCAAAGATGTTGTACCTTGGAGAGGAG
GTTAAACTCTTGGGAGAAGGCAAGATTACCGGGAAACTTGTGGGCCTGAGTGAAAAGGGCGGTGCTTTGA
TACTTACAGAGGAAGGCATAAAGGAGATACTGTCCGGCGAATTTAGCTTGCGACGGTCAAGCTTAGGTGG
AGGAGGTTCTGGAGGCGGTGGAAGTGGTGGCGGAGGTAGCGGTGGAGGAGGTTCTATGGTGTCTAAGGAA
TTCATGTTCAAAAATCTTATTTGGCTGAAGGAAGTTGATAGCACCCAGGAGCGGCTTAAGGAATGGAATG
TCTCCTATGGCACTGCACTCGTCGCCGATAGACAGACCAAAGGTAGAGGCGGTCTCGGACGGAAGTGGTT
GAGTCAGGAGGGCGGTCTTTACTTCTCTTTCTTGTTGAATCCAAAAGAGTTTGAAAATTTGTTGCAACTT
CCACTGGTCTTGGGACTCTCCGTGAGCGAGGCACTCGAAGAGATTACAGAGATACCATTTAGTCTGAAGT
GGCCCAACGACGTTTATTTTCAGGAGAAAAAGGTTTCAGGGGTCCTTTGTGAGCTCAGTAAGGACAAGCT
GATAGTGGGAATCGGTATAAACGTGAATCAAAGAGAGATCCCTGAAGAGATCAAGGATCGGGCCACAACA
CTTTATGAAATCACTGGAAAGGATTGGGACAGAAAGGAGGTCTTGCTGAAGGTTCTCAAGCGAATTTCCG
AAAATCTCAAGAAATTTAAGGAAAAATCCTTTAAAGAGTTCAAAGGAAAAATTGAGTCAAAGATGTTGTA
CCTTGGAGAGGAGGTTAAACTCTTGGGAGAAGGCAAGATTACCGGGAAACTTGTGGGCCTGAGTGAAAAG
GGCGGTGCTTTGATACTTACAGAGGAAGGCATAAAGGAGATACTGTCCGGCGAATTTAGCTTGCGACGGT
CAGCTAGCGCTTACCCTTACGATGTACCGGATTACGCATAGGGATCCAATTCGCTTATCGATAATCAACC
TCTGGATTACAAAATTTGTGAAAGATTGACTGGTATTCTTAACTATGTTGCTCCTTTTACGCTATGTGGA
TACGCTGCTTTAATGCCTTTGTATCATGCTATTGCTTCCCGTATGGCTTTCATTTTCTCCTCCTTGTATA
AATCCTGGTTGCTGTCTCTTTATGAGGAGTTGTGGCCCGTTGTCAGGCAACGTGGCGTGGTGTGCACTGT
GTTTGCTGACGCAACCCCCACTGGTTGGGGCATTGCCACCACCTGTCAGCTCCTTTCCGGGACTTTCGCT
TTCCCCCTCCCTATTGCCACGGCGGAACTCATCGCCGCCTGCCTTGCCCGCTGCTGGACAGGGGCTCGGC
TGTTGGGCACTGACAATTCCGTGGTGTTGTCGGGGAAATCATCGTCCTTTCCTTGGCTGCTCGCCTATGT
TGCCACCTGGATTCTGCGCGGGACGTCCTTCTGCTACGTCCCTTCGGCCCTCAATCCAGCGGACCTTCCT
TCCCGCGGCCTGCTGCCGGCTCTGCGGCCTCTTCCGCGTCTTCGCCTTCGCCCTCAGACGAGTCGGATCT
CCCTTTGGGCCGCCTCCCCGCATCGATACCGGAATTCTGCAGATATCTAGAGTCGACCCGGGCGGCCGCT
TCGAGCAGACATGATAAGATACATTGATGAGTTTGGACAAACCACAACTAGAATGCAGTGAAAAAAATGC
TTTATTTGTGAAATTTGTGATGCTATTGCTTTATTTGTAACCATTATAAGCTGCAATAAACAAGTTAACA
ACAACAATTGCATTCATTTTATGTTTCAGGTTCAGGGGGAGATGTGGGAGGTTTTTTAAAGCAAGTAAAA
CCTCTACAAATGTGGTAAAATCGATAAGGATCTTCCTAGAGCATGGCTACGTAGATAAGTAGCATGGCGG
GTTAATCATTAACTACAAGGAACCCCTAGTGATGGAGTTGGCCACTCCCTCTCTGCGCGCTCGCTCGCTC
ACTGAGGCCGGGCGACCAAAGGTCGCCCGACGCCCGGGCTTTGCCCGGGCGGCCTCAGTGAGCGAGCGAG
CGCGCAGCCTTAATTAACCTAATTCACTGGCCGTCGTTTTACAACGTCGTGACTGGGAAAACCCTGGCGT
TACCCAACTTAATCGCCTTGCAGCACATCCCCCTTTCGCCAGCTGGCGTAATAGCGAAGAGGCCCGCACC
GATCGCCCTTCCCAACAGTTGCGCAGCCTGAATGGCGAATGGG
[124 nt withheld, positions 4244-4367]
C
[91 nt withheld, positions 4369-4459]
A
[49 nt withheld, positions 4461-4509]
CCTTTGACGTTGGAGTCCACGTTCTTT
[37 nt withheld, positions 4537-4573]
ACCCTATCTCGGTCTATTCTTTTGATTTATAAGGGATTTTGCCGATTTCGGCCTATTGGTTAAAAAATGA
GCTGATTTAACAAAAATTTAACGCGAATTTTAACAAAATATTAACGCTTACAATTTAGGTGGCACTTTTC
GGGGAAATGTGCGCGGAACCCCTATTTGTTTATTTTTCTAAATACATTCAAATATGTATCCGCTCATGAG
ACAATAACCCTGATAAATGCTTCAATAATATTGAAAAAGGAAGAGTATGAGTATTCAACATTTCCGTGTC
GCCCTTATTCCCTTTTTTGCGGCATTTTGCCTTCCTGTTTTTGCTCACCCAGAAACGCTGGTGAAAGTAA
AAGATGCTGAAGATCAGTTGGGTGCACGAGTGGGTTACATCGAACTGGATCTCAACAGCGGTAAGATCCT
TGAGAGTTTTCGCCCCGAAGAACGTTTTCCAATGATGAGCACTTTTAAAGTTCTGCTATGTGGCGCGGTA
TTATCCCGTATTGACGCCGGGCAAGAGCAACTCGGTCGCCGCATACACTATTCTCAGAATGACTTGGTTG
AGTACTCACCAGTCACAGAAAAGCATCTTACGGATGGCATGACAGTAAGAGAATTATGCAGTGCTGCCAT
AACCATGAGTGATAACACTGCGGCCAACTTACTTCTGACAACGATCGGAGGACCGAAGGAGCTAACCGCT
TTTTTGCACAACATGGGGGATCATGTAACTCGCCTTGATCGTTGGGAACCGGAGCTGAATGAAGCCATAC
CAAACGACGAGCGTGACACCACGATGCCTGTAGCAATGGCAACAACGTTGCGCAAACTATTAACTGGCGA
ACTACTTACTCTAGCTTCCCGGCAACAATTAATAGACTGGATGGAGGCGGATAAAGTTGCAGGACCACTT
CTGCGCTCGGCCCTTCCGGCTGGCTGGTTTATTGCTGATAAATCTGGAGCCGGTGAGCGTGGGTCTCGCG
GTATCATTGCAGCACTGGGGCCAGATGGTAAGCCCTCCCGTATCGTAGTTATCTACACGACGGGGAGTCA
GGCAACTATGGATGAACGAAATAGACAGATCGCTGAGATAGGTGCCTCACTGATTAAGCATTGGTAACTG
TCAGACCAAGTTTACTCATATATACTTTAGATTGATTTAAAACTTCATTTTTAATTTAAAAGGATCTAGG
TGAAGATCCTTTTTGATAATCTCATGACCAAAATCCCTTAACGTGAGTTTTCGTTCCACTGAGCGTCAGA
CCCCGTAGAAAAGATCAAAGGATCTTCTTGAGATCCTTTTTTTCTGCGCGTAATCTGCTGCTTGCAAACA
AAAAAACCACCGCTACCAGCGGTGGTTTGTTTGCCGGATCAAGAGCTACCAACTCTTTTTCCGAAGGTAA
CTGGCTTCAGCAGAGCGCAGATACCAAATACTGTTCTTCTAGTGTAGCCGTAGTTAGGCCACCACTTCAA
GAACTCTGTAGCACCGCCTACATACCTCGCTCTGCTAATCCTGTTACCAGTGGCTGCTGCCAGTGGCGAT
AAGTCGTGTCTTACCGGGTTGGACTCAAGACGATAGTTACCGGATAAGGCGCAGCGGTCGGGCTGAACGG
GGGGTTCGTGCACACAGCCCAGCTTGGAGCGAACGACCTACACCGAACTGAGATACCTACAGCGTGAGCT
ATGAGAAAGCGCCACGCTTCCCGAAGGGAGAAAGGCGGACAGGTATCCGGTAAGCGGCAGGGTCGGAACA
GGAGAGCGCACGAGGGAGCTTCCAGGGGGAAACGCCTGGTATCTTTATAGTCCTGTCGGGTTTCGCCACC
TCTGACTTGAGCGTCGATTTTTGTGATGCTCGTCAGGGGGGCGGAGCCTATGGAAAAACGCCAGCAACGC
GGCCTTTTTACGGTTCCTGGCCTTTTGCTGGCCTTTTGCTCACATGTTCTTTCCTGCGTTATCCCCTGAT
TCTGTGGATAACCGTATTACCGCCTTTGAGTGAGCTGATACCGCTCGCCGCAGCCGAACGACCGAGCGCA
GCGAGTCAGTGAGCGAGGAAGCGGAAG
